Addgene plasmid #224761: pGEMHE:hTRAAK
Purpose: In vitro transcription for Oocyte expression of hTRAAK
Depositing lab: Dan Minor. Depositing organization: University of California, San Francisco (UCSF). Publication: Development of covalent chemogenetic K(2P) channel activators. Deal PE, Lee H, Mondal A, Lolicato M, Mendonca PRF, Black H, Jang S, El-Hilali X, Bryant C, Isacoff EY, Renslo AR, Minor DL Jr. Cell Chem Biol. 2024 Jul 18;31(7):1305-1323.e9. doi: 10.1016/j.chembiol.2024.06.006. PubMed 39029456.
Backbone
  Vector backbone: pGEMHE
  Vector type: In vitro transcription for Oocyte expression
Growth in bacteria
  Bacterial resistance: Ampicillin, 100 μg/mL
  Growth temperature: 37°C
  Growth strain: DH5alpha
  Copy number: High Copy
Gene/Insert
  Gene/Insert name: Potassium channel subfamily member 4 (alt names: KCNK4; TRAAK)
  Species: H. sapiens (human)
  Insert size (bp): 1260
  Entrez Gene: KCNK4 (a.k.a. FHEIG, K2p4.1, TRAAK, TRAAK1)
  Promoter: T7
  Cloning method: Restriction Enzyme; 5′ cloning site Hind III (not destroyed); 3′ cloning site XhoI (not destroyed)
  Sequencing primers: 5′ TAATACGACTCACTATAGGG; 3′ TCGGGTGTTCTTGAGGCTGG
Terms and licenses: Academic/Nonprofit Terms; Industry Terms: Not Available to Industry
How to cite: pGEMHE:hTRAAK was a gift from Dan Minor (Addgene plasmid # 224761 ; http://n2t.net/addgene:224761 ; RRID:Addgene_224761)
