[The description below was written by a language model from this plasmid's Addgene catalogue record and pLannotate feature annotations shown in this document.]
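Description:
pGEMHE:hTRAAK is a bacterial plasmid of about 4 kb built on the pGEMHE backbone. It serves as a template for in vitro transcription of capped-style cRNA destined for expression in Xenopus oocytes, rather than for direct expression in cells. It is propagated in E. coli at high copy from a ColE1/pUC-type origin and selected with ampicillin through a β-lactamase gene under its own bla promoter. The annotation also picks up short remnants of rop, bom, lacZα and lacI. These are backbone leftovers and not functional units.

The payload is the human KCNK4 gene, which encodes TRAAK (K2P4.1), a two-pore-domain potassium channel whose opening is driven by mechanical deformation of the membrane and is also sensitive to temperature and intracellular pH. The insert is recorded as 1260 bp, cloned between HindIII and XhoI sites that remain intact. Within it, the annotated coding match spans roughly 1.18 kb. The record does not state whether the difference reflects flanking sequence, a tag or a variant.

A bacteriophage T7 promoter sits upstream, followed by the 5′ UTR of the Xenopus laevis major β-globin gene. A fragment of the matching β-globin 3′ UTR lies downstream of the channel sequence. T7 RNA polymerase therefore produces a transcript in which the TRAAK open reading frame is flanked by globin untranslated regions, an arrangement that enhances translation, and is generally used to improve message stability, in injected oocytes.

The plasmid is intended for heterologous expression of TRAAK in oocytes, typically for electrophysiological characterisation. It was deposited with work on covalent chemogenetic activators of K2P channels.
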