Features (pLannotate 1.2.2; 12 found; start..end, strand, type, name):
    171..1031    -  CDS            AmpR: β-lactamase; bla; confers resistance to ampicillin, carbenicillin, and related antibiotics
   1032..1136    -  promoter       AmpR promoter: bla
   1231..1266    +  CDS            rop (fragment): Rop protein, which maintains plasmids at low copy number; rop
   1368..1467    +  misc_feature   bom (fragment): basis of mobility region from pBR322
   1473..1630    -  CDS            lacZα (fragment): LacZα fragment of β-galactosidase; lacZ fragment
   1633..1651    +  promoter       T7 promoter: promoter for bacteriophage T7 RNA polymerase
   1659..1676    +  misc_feature   MCS (fragment): pUC18/19 multiple cloning site
   1683..1725    +  5'UTR          Xenopus globin 5'-UTR: translational enhancer from the 5'-UTR of the major beta-globin gene of Xenopus laevis
   1846..3024    +  CDS            KCNK4: KCNK4_HUMAN - Also known as TRAAK. Experimental evidence at protein level: Swiss-Prot protein existence level 1. Voltage-insensitive potassium channel (PubMed:22282805). Channel opening is triggered by mechanical forces that deform the membrane (PubMed:22282805, PubMed:25471887, PubMed:25500157, PubMed:30290154). Channel opening is triggered by raising the intracellular pH to basic levels (By similarity). The channel is inactive at 24 degrees Celsius (in vitro); raising the temperature to 37 degrees Celsius increases the frequency of channel opening, with a further increase in channel activity
   3092..3143    +  3'UTR          Xenopus globin 3'-UTR (fragment): 3'-UTR of the major beta-globin gene of Xenopus laevis
   3144..3210    -  CDS            lacI (fragment): lac repressor; lacI; The lac repressor binds to the lac operator to inhibit transcription in E. coli. This inhibition can be relieved by adding lactose or isopropyl-β-D-thiogalactopyranoside (IPTG).
   3393..3981    -  rep_origin     ori: high-copy-number ColE1/pMB1/pBR322/pUC origin of replication
>Addgene plasmid #224761 | pGEMHE:hTRAAK | addgene full sequence | sequence record 445177 | Addgene NGS Result
GAAGATCCTTTGATCTTTTCTACGGGGTCTGACGCTCAGTGGAACGAAAACTCACGTTAAGGGATTTTGG
TCATGAGATTATCAAAAAGGATCTTCACCTAGATCCTTTTAAATTAAAAATGAAGTTTTAAATCAATCTA
AAGTATATATGAGTAAACTTGGTCTGACAGTTACCAATGCTTAATCAGTGAGGCACCTATCTCAGCGATC
TGTCTATTTCGTTCATCCATAGTTGCCTGACTCCCCGTCGTGTAGATAACTACGATACGGGAGGGCTTAC
CATCTGGCCCCAGTGCTGCAATGATACCGCGAGACCCACGCTCACCGGCTCCAGATTTATCAGCAATAAA
CCAGCCAGCCGGAAGGGCCGAGCGCAGAAGTGGTCCTGCAACTTTATCCGCCTCCATCCAGTCTATTAAT
TGTTGCCGGGAAGCTAGAGTAAGTAGTTCGCCAGTTAATAGTTTGCGCAACGTTGTTGCCATTGCTACAG
GCATCGTGGTGTCACGCTCGTCGTTTGGTATGGCTTCATTCAGCTCCGGTTCCCAACGATCAAGGCGAGT
TACATGATCCCCCATGTTGTGCAAAAAAGCGGTTAGCTCCTTCGGTCCTCCGATCGTTGTCAGAAGTAAG
TTGGCCGCAGTGTTATCACTCATGGTTATGGCAGCACTGCATAATTCTCTTACTGTCATGCCATCCGTAA
GATGCTTTTCTGTGACTGGTGAGTACTCAACCAAGTCATTCTGAGAATAGTGTATGCGGCGACCGAGTTG
CTCTTGCCCGGCGTCAATACGGGATAATACCGCGCCACATAGCAGAACTTTAAAAGTGCTCATCATTGGA
AAACGTTCTTCGGGGCGAAAACTCTCAAGGATCTTACCGCTGTTGAGATCCAGTTCGATGTAACCCACTC
GTGCACCCAACTGATCTTCAGCATCTTTTACTTTCACCAGCGTTTCTGGGTGAGCAAAAACAGGAAGGCA
AAATGCCGCAAAAAAGGGAATAAGGGCGACACGGAAATGTTGAATACTCATACTCTTCCTTTTTCAATAT
TATTGAAGCATTTATCAGGGTTATTGTCTCATGAGCGGATACATATTTGAATGTATTTAGAAAAATAAAC
AAATAGGGGTTCCGCGCACATTTCCCCGAAAAGTGCCACCTGACGTCTAAGAAACCATTATTATCATGAC
ATTAACCTATAAAAATAGGCGTATCACGAGGCCCTTTCGTCTCGCGCGTTTCGGTGATGACGGTGAAAAC
CTCTGACACATGCAGCTCCCGGAGACGGTCACAGCTTGTCTGTAAGCGGATGCCGGGAGCAGACAAGCCC
GTCAGGGCGCGTCAGCGGGTGTTGGCGGGTGTCGGGGCTGGCTTAACTATGCGGCATCAGAGCAGATTGT
ACTGAGAGTGCACCATATGCGGTGTGAAATACCGCACAGATGCGTAAGGAGAAAATACCGCATCAGGCGC
CATTCGCCATTCAGGCTGCGCAACTGTTGGGAAGGGCGATCGGTGCGGGCCTCTTCGCTATTACGCCAGC
TGGCGAAAGGGGGATGTGCTGCAAGGCGATTAAGTTGGGTAACGCCAGGGTTTTCCCAGTCACGACGTTG
TAAAACGACGGCCAGTGAATTGTAATACGACTCACTATAGGGCGAATTAATTCGAGCTCGGTACCCAGCT
TGCTTGTTCTTTTTGCAGAAGCTCAGAATAAACGCTCAACTTTGGCAGATCAATTCCCCGGGGATCCGAA
TTCTCTAGAGCAAGCTTATGACTACCGCTCCACAAGAACCACCCGCTCGCCCACTCCAAGCTGGCTCCGG
TGCTGGTCCTGCTCCTGGACGTGCTATGAGATCAACAACGCTCCTCGCTCTGCTGGCCCTCGTATTGCTG
TACCTCGTGTCTGGTGCTCTGGTATTCCGTGCTCTCGAACAACCACATGAACAACAGGCTCAACGTGAAC
TGGGAGAAGTCCGTGAAAAATTCCTCCGTGCCCATCCGTGTGTTTCCGATCAAGAGTTGGGATTGCTCAT
CAAGGAAGTCGCCGACGCTTTGGGAGGCGGTGCCGACCCTGAGACAAACTCCACCTCAAACTCCTCTCAC
TCTGCCTGGGATTTGGGATCTGCCTTCTTCTTCTCTGGAACCATCATCACCACTATCGGTTACGGTAACG
TGGCACTCCGTACCGACGCCGGTAGACTGTTCTGTATTTTCTACGCCCTCGTTGGTATCCCTCTCTTCGG
AATCTTGTTGGCTGGAGTCGGAGATCGCCTCGGTTCATCATTGAGGCATGGCATCGGTCATATTGAGGCC
ATTTTCTTGAAATGGCACGTGCCACCTGAATTGGTTCGTGTACTGTCCGCTATGCTGTTCCTCCTCATCG
GTTGCTTGCTCTTCGTTCTCACCCCCACTTTCGTATTCTGCTACATGGAGGACTGGTCTAAACTGGAGGC
CATCTACTTCGTGATCGTGACCCTCACTACTGTTGGATTCGGAGACTACGTTGCTGGAGCCGATCCTAGA
CAGGATTCTCCTGCCTACCAACCTTTGGTGTGGTTCTGGATTCTGTTGGGACTGGCATACTTCGCTAGTG
TGCTCACCACCATTGGCAACTGGTTGAGAGTGGTATCACGTCGTACTCGTGCTGAGATGGGAGGACTCAC
TGCTCAAGCTGCTTCATGGACCGGAACTGTGACTGCTAGAGTCACCCAACGTGCTGGACCGGCTGCTCCA
CCACCTGAAAAAGAACAACCCCTGCTGCCTCCTCCGCCTTGTCCCGCCCAACCGCTGGGACGTCCTCGTT
CTCCTTCACCTCCCGAAAAGGCACAACCACCTTCACCCCCTACTGCTTCCGCTTTGGACTACCCTTCTGA
AAACCTGGCTTTCATCGACGAATCTTCGGACACTCAATCCGAGCGTGGATGTCCATTGCCTAGGGCTCCT
AGGGGCCGTCGTAGACCCAACCCTCCCCGTAAACCTGTTAGGCCTCGTGGACCTGGTAGACCGAGAGACA
AAGGAGTCCCTGTTTGACTCGAGTCGACGGATCCGCGGCCCGCGCATGCCCATGGTCTCTAGCTTGATCT
GGTTACCACTAAACCAGCCTCAAGAACACCCGAATGGAGTCTCTAAGCTACATAATACCAACTCCTGTCG
TGCCAGCTGCATTAATGAATCGGCCAACGCGCGGGGAGAGGCGGTTTGCGTATTGGGCGCTCTTCCGCTT
CCTCGCTCACTGACTCGCTGCGCTCGGTCGTTCGGCTGCGGCGAGCGGTATCAGCTCACTCAAAGGCGGT
AATACGGTTATCCACAGAATCAGGGGATAACGCAGGAAAGAACATGTGAGCAAAAGGCCAGCAAAAGGCC
AGGAACCGTAAAAAGGCCGCGTTGCTGGCGTTTTTCCATAGGCTCCGCCCCCCTGACGAGCATCACAAAA
ATCGACGCTCAAGTCAGAGGTGGCGAAACCCGACAGGACTATAAAGATACCAGGCGTTTCCCCCTGGAAG
CTCCCTCGTGCGCTCTCCTGTTCCGACCCTGCCGCTTACCGGATACCTGTCCGCCTTTCTCCCTTCGGGA
AGCGTGGCGCTTTCTCATAGCTCACGCTGTAGGTATCTCAGTTCGGTGTAGGTCGTTCGCTCCAAGCTGG
GCTGTGTGCACGAACCCCCCGTTCAGCCCGACCGCTGCGCCTTATCCGGTAACTATCGTCTTGAGTCCAA
CCCGGTAAGACACGACTTATCGCCACTGGCAGCAGCCACTGGTAACAGGATTAGCAGAGCGAGGTATGTA
GGCGGTGCTACAGAGTTCTTGAAGTGGTGGCCTAACTACGGCTACACTAGAAGAACAGTATTTGGTATCT
GCGCTCTGCTGAAGCCAGTTACCTTCGGAAAAAGAGTTGGTAGCTCTTGATCCGGCAAACAAACCACCGC
TGGTAGCGGTGGTTTTTTTGTTTGCAAGCAGCAGATTACGCGCAGAAAAAAAGGATCTCAA
